>Addgene plasmid #184751 | pPL001-BBTK | addgene full sequence | sequence record 365380 | Addgene NGS Result
GGTCCCAGACCGATAATCAGACCGACAACACGAGTGGGATCGTGGTCCCAGACTAATAATCAGACCGACG
ATACGAGTGGGACCGTGGTCCCAGACTAATAATCAGACCGACGATACGAGTGGGACCGTGGTYCCAGACT
AATAATCAGACCGACGATACGAGTGGGACCGTGGTCCCAGACTAATAATCAGACCGACGATACGAGTGGG
ACCGTGGTCCCAGACTAATAATCAGACCGACGATACGAGTGGGACCGTGGTCCCAGTCTGATTATCAGAC
CGACGATACAAGTGGAACAGTGGGCCCAGAGAGAATATTCAGGCCAGTTATGCTTTCTGGCCTGTAACAA
AGGACATTAAGTAAAGACAGATAAACGTAGACTAAAACGAGGTCGCATCAGGGTGCTGGCTTTTCAAGTT
CCTTAAGAATGGCCTCAATTTTCTCTATACACTCAGTTGGAACACGGGACCTGTCCAGGTTAAGCACCAT
TTTATCGCCCTTATACAATACTGTCGCTCCAGGAGCAAACTGATGTCGTGAGCTTAAACTAGTTCTTGAT
GCAGATGACGTTTTAAGCACAGAAGTTAAAAGAGTGATAACTTCTTCAGCTTCAAATATCACCCCAGCTT
TTTTCTGCTCATGAAGGTTAGATGCCTGCTGCTTAAGTAATTCCTCTTTATCTGTAAAGGCTTTTTGAAG
TGCATCACCTGACCGGGCAGATAGTTCACCGGGGTGAGAAAAAAGAGCAACAACTGATTTAGGCAATTTG
GCGGTGTTGATACAGCGGGTAATAATCTTACGTGAAATATTTTCCGCATCAGCCAGCGCAGAAATATTTC
CAGCAAATTCATTCTGCAATCGGCTTGCATAACGCTGACCACGTTCATAAGCACTTGTTGGGCGATAATC
GTTACCCAATCTGGATAATGCAGCCATCTGCTCATCATCCAGCTCGCCAACCAGAACACGATAATCACTT
TCGGTAAGTGCAGCAGCTTTACGACGGCGACTCCCATCGGCAATTTCTATGACACCAGATACTCTTCGAC
CGAACGCCGGTGTCTGTTGACCAGTCAGTAGAAAAGAAGGGATGAGATCATCCAGTGCGTCCTCAGTAAG
CAGCTCCTGGTCACGTTCATTACCTGACCATACCCGAGAGGTCTTCTCAACACTATCACCCCGGAGCACT
TCAAGAGTAAACTTCACATCCCGACCACATACAGGCAAAGTAATGGCATTACCGCGAGCCATTACTCCTA
CGCGCGCAATTAACGAATCCACCATCGGGGCAGCTGGTGTCGATAACGAAGTATCTTCAACCGGTTGAGT
ATTGAGCGTATGTTTTGGAATAACAGGCGCACGCTTCATTATCTAATCTCCCAGCGTGGTTTAATCAGAC
GATCGAAAATTTCATTGCAGACAGGTTCCCAAATAGAAAGAGCATTTCTCCAGGCACCAGTTGAAGAGCG
TTGATCAATGGCCTGTTCAAAAACAGTTCTCATCCGGATCTGACCTTTACCAACTTCATCCGTTTCACGT
ACAACATTTTTTAGAACCATGCTTCCCCAGGCATCCCGAATTTGCTCCTCCATCCACGGGGACTGAGAGC
CATTGCTATTGCTGTATTTGGTAAGCAAAATACGTACATCAGGCTCGAACCCTTTAAGATCAACGTTCTT
GAGCAGATCACGAAGCATATCGAAAAACTGCAGTGCGGAGGTGTAGTCAAACAACTCAGCAGGCGTGGGA
ACAATCAGCACATCAGCAGCACATACGACATTAATCGTGCCGATACCCAGGTTAGGCGCGCTGTCAATAA
CTATGACATCATAGTCATGAGCAACAGTTTCAATGGCCAGTCGGAGCATCAGGTGTGGATCGGTGGGCAG
TTTACCTTCATCAAATTTGCCCATTAACTCAGTTTCAATACGGTGCAGAGCCAGACAGGAAGGAATAATG
TCAAGCCCCGGCCAGCAAGTGGGCTTTATTGCATAAGTGACATCGTCCTTTTCCCCAAGATAGAAAGGCA
GGAGAGTGTCTTCTGCATGAATATGAAGATCTGGTACCCATCCGTGATACATTGAGGCTGTTCCCTGGGG
GTCGTTACCTTCCACGAGCAAAACACGTAGCCCCTTCAGAGCCAGATCCTGAGCAAGATGAACAGAAACT
GAGGTTTTGTAAACGCCACCTTTATGGGCAGCAACCCCGATCACCGGTGGAAATACGTCTTCAGCACGTC
GCAATCGCGTACCAAACACATCACGCATATGATTAATTTGTTCAATTGTATAACCAACACGTTGCTCAAC
CCGTCCTCGAATTTCCATATCCGGGTGCGGTAGTCGCCCTGCTTTCTCGGCATCTCTGATAGCCTGAGAA
GAAACCCCAACTAAATCCGCTGCTTCACCTATTCTCCAGCGCCGGGTTATTTTCCTCGCTTCCGGGCTGT
CATCATTAAACTGTGCAATGGCGATAGCCTTCGTCATTTCATGACCAGCGTTTATGCACTGGTTAAGTGT
TTCCATGAGTTTCATTCTGAACATCCTTTAATCATTGCTTTGCGTTTTTTTATTAAATCTTGCAATTTAC
TGCAAAGCAACAACAAAATCGCAAAGTCATCAAAAAACCGCAAAGTTGTTTAAAATAAGAGCAACACTAC
AAAAGGAGATAAGAAGAGCACATACCTCAGTCACTTATTATCACTAGCGCTCGCCGCAGCCGTGTAACCG
AGCATAGCGAGCGAACTGGCGAGGAAGCAAAGAAGAACTGTTCTGTCAGATAGCTCTTACGCTCAGCGCA
AGAAGAAATATCCACCGTGGGAAAAACTCCAGGTAGAGGTACACACGCGGATAGCCAATTCAGAGTAATA
AACTGTGATAATCAACCCTCATCAATGATGACGAACTAACCCCCGATATCAGGTCACATGACGAAGGGAA
AGAGAAGGAAATCAACTGTGACAAACTGCCCTCAAATTTGGCTTCCTTAAAAATTACAGTTCAAAAAGTA
TGAGAAAATCCATGCAGGCTGAAGGAAACAGCAAAACTGTGACAAATTACCCTCAGTAGGTCAGAACAAA
TGTGACGAACCACCCTCAAATCTGTGACAGATAACCCTCAGACTATCCTGTCGTCATGGAAGTGATATCG
CGGAAGGAAAATACGATATGAGTCGTCTGGCGGCCTTTCTTTTTCTCAATGTATGAGAGGCGCATTGGAG
TTCTGCTGTTGATCTCATTAACACAGACCTGCAGGAAGCGGCGGCGGAAGTCAGGCATACGCTGGTAACT
TTGAGGCAGCTGGTAACGCTCTATGATCCAGTCGATTTTCAGAGAGACAATGCCTGAGCCATCCGGCTTA
CGATACTGACACAGGGATTCGTATAAACGCATGGCATACGGATTGGTGATTTCTTTTGTTTCACTAAGCC
GAAACTGCGTAAACCGGTTCTGTAACCCGATAAAGAAGGGAATGAGATATGGGTTGATATGTACACTGTA
AAGCCCTCTGGATGGACTGTGCGCACGTTTGATAAACCAAGGAAAAGATTCATAGCCTTTTTCATCGCCG
GCATCCTCTTCAGGGCGATAAAAAACCACTTCCTTCCCCGCGAAACTCTTCAATGCCTGCCGTATATCCT
TACTGGCTTCCGCAGAGGTCAATCCGAATATTTCAGCATATTTAGCAACATGGATCTCGCAGATACCGTC
ATGTTCCTGTAGGGTGCCATCAGATTTTCTGATCTGGTCAACGAACAGATACAGCATACGTTTTTGATCC
CGGGAGAGACTATATGCCGCCTCAGTGAGGTCGTTTGACTGGACGATTCGCGGGCTATTTTTACGTTTCT
TGTGATTGATAACCGCTGTTTCCGCCATGACAGATCCATGTGAAGTGTGACAAGTTTTTAGATTGTCACA
CTAAATAAAAAAGAGTCAATAAGCAGGGATAACTTTGTGAAAAAACAGCTTCTTCTGAGGGCAATTTGTC
ACAGGGTTAAGGGCAATTTGTCACAGACAGGACTGTCATTTGAGGGTGATTTGTCACACTGAAAGGGCAA
TTTGTCACAACACCTTCTCTAGAACCAGCATGGATAAAGGCCTACAAGGCGCTCTAAAAAAGAAGATCTA
AAAACTATAAAAAAAATAATTATAAAAATATCCCCGTGGATAAGTGGATAACCCCAAGGGAAGTTTTTTC
AGGCATCGTGTGTAAGCAGAATATATAAGTGCTGTTCCCTGGTGCTTCCTCGCTCACTCGACCGGGAGGG
TTCGAGAAGGGGGGGCACCCCCCTTCGGCGTGCGCGGTCACGCGCACAGGGCGCAGCCCTGGTTAAAAAC
AAGGTTTATAAATATTGGTTTAAAAGCAGGTTAAAAGACAGGTTAGCGGTGGCCGAAAAACGGGCGGAAA
CCCTTGCAAATGCTGGATTTTCTGCCTGTGGACAGCCCCTCAAATGTCAATAGGTGCGCCCCTCATCTGT
CAGCACTCTGCCCCTCAAGTGTCAAGGATCGCGCCCCTCATCTGTCAGTAGTCGCGCCCCTCAAGTGTCA
ATACCGCAGGGCACTTATCCCCAGGCTTGTCCACATCATCTGTGGGAAACTCGCGTAAAATCAGGCGTTT
TCGCCGATTTGCGAGGCTGTCCAGCTCCACGTCGCCGGCCGAAATCGAGCCTGCCCCTCATCTGTCAACG
CCGCGCCGGGTGAGTCGGCCCCTCAAGTGTCAACGTCCGCCCCTCATCTGTCAGTGAGGGCCAAGTTTTC
CGCGAGGTATCCACAACGCCGGCGGCCGGCCGCGGTGTCTCGCACACGGCTTCGACGGCGTTTCTGGCGC
GTTTGCAGGGCCATAGACAGCCGCCAGCCCAGCGGCGAGGGCAACCAGCTCGAGGGCTTCGCCCTGTCGC
TCGACTGCGGCGAGCACTACTGGCTGTAAAAGGACAGACCACATCATGGTTCTGTGTTCATTAGGTTGTT
CTGTCCATTGCTGACATAATCCGCTCCACTTCAACGTAACACCGCACGAAGATTTCTATTGTTCCTGAAG
GCATATTCAAATCGTTTTCGTTACCGCTTGCAGGCATCATGACAGAACACTACTTCCTATAAACGCTACA
CAGGCTCCTGAGATTAATAATGCGGATCTCTACGATAATGGGAGATTTTCCCGACTGTTTCGCTCGCTTC
TCAGTGGATAACAGCCAGCTTCTCTGTTTAACAGACAAAAACAGCATATCCACTCAGTTCCACATTTCCA
TATAAAGGCCAAGGCATTTATTCTCAGGATAATTGTTTCAGCATCGCAACCGCATCAGACTCCGGCATCG
CAAACTGCACCCGGTGCCGGGCAGCCACATCCAGCGCAAAAACCTTCGTGTAGACTTCCGTTGAACTGAT
GGACTTATGTCCCATCAGGCTTTGCAGAACTTTCAGCGGTATACCGGCATACAGCATGTGCATCGCATAG
GAATGGCGGAACGTATGTGGTGTGACCGGAACAGAGAACGTCACACCGTCAGCAGCAGCGGCGGCAACCG
CCTCCCCAATCCAGGTCCTGACCGTTCTGTCCGTCACTTCCCAGATCCGCGCTTTCTCTGTCCTTCCTGT
GCGACGGTTACGCCGCTCCATGAGCTTATCGCGAATAAATACCTGTGACGGAAGATCACTTCGCAGAATA
AATAAATCCTGGTGTCCCTGTTGATACCGGGAAGCCCTGGGCCAACTTTTGGCGAAAAGATCGCTTGCCT
GTAACTTACACGCGCCTCGTATCTTTTAATGATGGAATAATTTGGGAATTTACTCTGTGTTTATTTATTT
TTATGTTTTGTATTTGGATTTTAGAAAGTAAATAAAGAAGGTAGAAGAGTTACGGAATGAAGAAAAAAAA
ATAAACAAAGGTTTAAAAAATTTCAACAAAAAGCGTACTTTACATATATATTTATTAGACAAGAAAAGCA
GATTAAATAGATATACATTCGATTAACGATAAGTAAAATGTAAAATCACAGGATTTTCGTGTGTGGTCTT
CTACACAGACAAGATGAAACAATTCGGCATTAATACCTGAGAGCAGGAAGAGCAAGATAAAAGGTAGTAT
TTGTTGGCGATCCCCCTAGAGTCTTTTACATCTTCGGAAAACAAAAACTATTTTTTCTTTAATTTCTTTT
TTTACTTTCTATTTTTAATTTATATATTTATATTAAAAAATTTAAATTATAATTATTTTTATAGCACGTG
ATGGGTAATGACTCCAACTTATTGATAGTGTTTTATGTTCAGATAATGCCCGATGACTTTGTCATGCAGC
TCCACCGATTTTGAGAACGACAGCGACTTCCGTCCCAGCCGTGCCAGGTGCTGCCTCAGATTCAGGTTAT
GCCGCTCAATTCGCTGCGTATATCGCTTGCTGATTACGTGCAGCTTTCCCTTCAGGCGGGATTCATACAG
CGGCCAGCCATCCGTCATCCATATCACCACGTCAAAGGGTGACAGCAGGCTCATAAGACGCCCCAGCGTC
GCCATAGTGCGTTCACCGAATACGTGCGCAACAACCGTCTTCCGGAGACTGTCATACGCGTAAAACAGCC
AGCGCTGGCGCGATTTAGCCCCGACATAGCCCCACTGTTCGTCCATTTCCGCGCAGACGATGACGTCACT
GCCCGGCTGTATGCGCGAGGTTACCGACTGCGGCCTGAGTTTTTTAAGTGACGTAAAATCGTGTTGAGGC
CAACGCCCATAATGCGGGCTGTTGCCCGGCATCCAACGCCATTCATGGCCATATCAATGATTTTCTGGTG
CGTACCGGGTTGAGAAGCGGTGTAAGTGAACTGCAGTTGCCATGTTTTACGGCAGTGAGAGCAGAGATAG
CGCTGATGTCCGGCGGTGCTTTTGCCGTTACGCACCACCCCGTCAGTAGCTGAACAGGAGGGACAGCTGA
TAGAAACAGAAGCCACTGGAGCACCTCAAAAACACCATCATACACTAAATCAGTAAGTTGGCAGCATCAC
CCACGTGATGAAAAGGACCCAGGGACGTTGATCGGCACGTAAGAGGTTCCAACTTTCACCATAATGAAAT
AAGATCACTACCGGACGTATTTTTTGAGTTATCGAGATTTTCAGGAGCTAAGGAAGCTAAAATGAGCCAT
ATTCAACGGGAAACGTCTTGCTCGAGGCCGCGATTAAATTCCAACATGGATGCTGATTTATATGGGTATA
AATGGGCTCGCGATAATGTCGGGCAATCAGGTGCGACAATCTATCGATTGTATGGGAAGCCCGATGCGCC
AGAGTTGTTTCTGAAACATGGCAAAGGTAGCGTTGCCAATGATGTTACAGATGAGATGGTCAGACTAAAC
TGGCTGACGGAATTTATGCCTCTTCCGACCATCAAGCATTTTATCCGTACTCCTGATGATGCATGGTTAC
TCACCACTGCGATCCCCGGAAAAACAGCATTCCAGGTATTAGAAGAATATCCTGATTCAGGTGAAAATAT
TGTTGATGCGCTGGCAGTGTTCCTGCGCCGGTTGCATTCGATTCCTGTTTGTAATTGTCCTTTTAACAGC
GATCGCGTATTTCGTCTGGCTCAGGCGCAATCACGAATGAATAACGGTTTGGTTGATGCGAGTGATTTTG
ATGACGAGCGTAATGGCTGGCCTGTTGAACAAGTCTGGAAAGAAATGCATAAACTTTTGCCATTCTCACC
GGATTCAGTCGTCACTCATGGTGATTTCTCACTTGATAACCTTATTTTTGACGAGGGGAAATTAATAGGT
TGTATTGATGTTGGACGAGTCGGAATCGCAGACCGATACCAGGATCTTGCCATCCTATGGAACTGCCTCG
GTGAGTTTTCTCCTTCATTACAGAAACGGCTTTTTCAAAAATATGGTATTGATAATCCTGATATGAATAA
ATTGCAGTTTCATTTGATGCTCGATGAGTTTTTCTAATTTTTTTAAGGCAGTTATTGGTGCCCTTAAACG
CCTGGTTGCTACGCCTGAATAAGTGATAATAAGCGGATGAATGGCAGAAATTCGATGATAAGCTGTCAAA
CATGAGAATTGTGGCTGTTGCATGTGGTGTACAGTAGATGTTTCGCAGGGCTAAGAACGGATCTATTTCG
AGTCCCCCACCTTCCATCGCGGTTACTTTGATCCGCATCACGCTCCGGAGTAATTGAAATCAACACCATC
TGATAAAGGCTCCAGTGTGCGTTCCTCATCTCGACCGTCGCGTTTCTGTTGTTGATCGGCTGCGTAGTTG
GGCGGCCGCGGTGCCCTCCTCCTTGTCAATATTAATGTTAAAGTGCAATTCTTTTTCCTTATCACGTTGA
GCCATTAGTATCAATTTGCTTACCTGTATTCCTTTACATCCTCCTTTTTCTCCTTCTTGATAAATGTATG
TAGATTGCGTATATAGTTTCGTCTACCCTATGAACATATTCCATTTTGTAATTTCGTGTCGTTTCTATTA
TGAATTTCATTTATAAAGTTTATGTACAAATATCATAAAAAAAGAGAATCTTTTTAAGCAAGGATTTTCT
TAACTTCTTCGGCGACAGCATCACCGACTTCGGTGGTACTGTTGGAACCACCTAAATCACCAGTTCTGAT
ACCTGCATCCAAAACCTTTTTAACTGCATCTTCAATGGCCTTACCTTCTTCAGGCAAGTTCAATGACAAT
TTCAACATCATTGCAGCAGACAAGATAGTGGCGATAGGGTTGACCTTATTCTTTGGCAAATCTGGAGCAG
AACCGTGGCATGGTTCGTACAAACCAAATGCGGTGTTCTTGTCTGGCAAAGAGGCCAAGGACGCAGATGG
CAACAAACCCAAGGAACCTGGGATAACGGAGGCTTCATCGGAGATGATATCACCAAACATGTTGCTGGTG
ATTATAATACCATTTAGGTGGGTTGGGTTCTTAACTAGGATCATGGCGGCAGAATCAATCAATTGATGTT
GAACCTTCAATGTAGGGAATTCGTTCTTGATGGTTTCCTCCACAGTTTTTCTCCATAATCTTGAAGAGGC
CAAAACATTAGCTTTATCCAAGGACCAAATAGGCAATGGTGGCTCATGTTGTAGGGCCATGAAAGCGGCC
ATTCTTGTGATTCTTTGCACTTCTGGAACGGTGTATTGTTCACTATCCCAAGCGACACCATCACCATCGT
CTTCCTTTCTCTTACCAAAGTAAATACCTCCCACTAATTCTCTGACAACAACGAAGTCAGTACCTTTAGC
AAATTGTGGCTTGATTGGAGATAAGTCTAAAAGAGAGTCGGATGCAAAGTTACATGGTCTTAAGTTGGCG
TACAATTGAAGTTCTTTACGGATTTTTAGTAAACCTTGTTCAGGTCTAACACTACCGGTACCCCATTTAG
GACCACCCACAGCACCTAACAAAACGGCATCAGCCTTCTTGGAGGCTTCCAGCGCCTCATCTGGAAGTGG
AACACCTGTAGCATCGATAGCAGCACCACCAATTAAATGATTTTCGAAATCGAACTTGACATTGGAACGA
ACATCAGAAATAGCTTTAAGAACCTTAATGGCTTCGGCTGTGATTTCTTGACCAACGTGGTCACCTGGCA
AAACGACGATCTTCTTAGGGGCAGACATTAGAATGGTATATCCTTGAAATATATATATATATTGCTGAAA
TGTAAAAGGTAAGAAAAGTTAGAAAGTAAGACGATTGCTAACCACCTATTGGAAAAAACAATAGGTCCTT
AAATAATATTGTCAACTTCAAGTATTGTGATGCAAGCATTTAGTCATGAACGCTTCTCTATTCTATATGA
AAAGCCGGTTCCGGCGCTCTCACCTTTCCTTTTTCTCCCAATTTTTCAGTTGAAAAAGGTATATGCGTCA
GGCGACCTCTATGTGCCACCAATCAACAGTTAACGAACACGTGGCGGCGCGGAACGCCTGGAGCCAGGTC
GCACGCTTCCCATATTTACTTCGAGCAGTGTAGGTGTGACAAGGTAGCATGCAGCCTTATGCCTAACTTG
AACCGCAGATAAAGGTCTATACCCGGGATCCCCACTTTCTGAGGGTTCAGATTCCTGATGCTACCCTAAA
ATTACCCTGTTATCCCTAATAACTTCGTATAATGTATGCTATACGAAGTTATTCCCCAGCATGCCTGCTA
TTCTCTTCCCAATCCTCCCCCTTGCTGTCCTGCCCCACCCCACCCCCCAGAATAGAATGACACCTACTCA
GACAATGCGATGCAATTTCCTCATTTTATTAGGAAAGGACAGTGGGAGTGGCACCTTCCAGGGTCAAGGA
AGGCACGGGGGAGGGGCAAACAACAGATGGCTGGCAACTAGAAGGCACAGTCGAGGCTGATCAGCGAGCT
CTAGTTAGAATTCTTAGCCCTCCCACACATAACCAGAGGGCAGCAATTCACGAATCCCAACTGCCGTCGG
CTGTCCATCACTGTCCTTCACTATGGCTTTGATCCCAGGATGCAGATCGAGAAGCACCTGTCGGCACCGT
CCGCAGGGGCTCAAGATGCCCCTGTTCTCATTTCCGATCGCGACGATACAAGTCAGGTTGCCAGCTGCCG
CAGCAGCAGCAGTGCCCAGCACCACGAGTTCTGCACAAGGTCCCCCAGTAAAATGATATACATTGACACC
AGTGAAGATGCGGCCGTCGCTAGAGAGAGCTGCGCTGGCGACGCTGTAGTCCTCAGAGATGGGGATGCTG
TTGATTGTAGCCGTTGCTCTTTCAATGAGGGTGGATTCTTCTTGAGACAAAGGCTTGGCCATTGGGCCAG
GATTCTCCTCGACGTCACCGCATGTTAGCAGACTTCCTCTGCCCTCTCCACTGCCCTTGTACAGCTCGTC
CATGCCGAGAGTGATCCCGGCGGCGGTCACGAACTCCAGCAGGACCATGTGATCGCGCTTCTCGTTGGGG
TCTTTGCTCAGGGCGGACTGGGTGCTCAGGTAGTGGTTGTCGGGCAGCAGCACGGGGCCGTCGCCGATGG
GGGTGTTCTGCTGGTAGTGGTCGGCGAGCTGCACGCTGCCGTCCTCGATGTTGTGGCGGATCTTGAAGTT
CACCTTGATGCCGTTCTTCTGCTTGTCGGCCATGATATAGACGTTGTGGCTGTTGTAGTTGTACTCCAGC
TTGTGCCCCAGGATGTTGCCGTCCTCCTTGAAGTCGATGCCCTTCAGCTCGATGCGGTTCACCAGGGTGT
CGCCCTCGAACTTCACCTCGGCGCGGGTCTTGTAGTTGCCGTCGTCCTTGAAGAAGATGGTGCGCTCCTG
GACGTAGCCTTCGGGCATGGCGGACTTGAAGAAGTCGTGCTGCTTCATGTGGTCGGGGTAGCGGCTGAAG
CACTGCACGCCGTAGGTCAGGGTGGTCACGAGGGTGGGCCAGGGCACGGGCAGCTTGCCGGTGGTGCAGA
TGAACTTCAGGGTCAGCTTGCCGTAGGTGGCATCGCCCTCGCCCTCGCCGGACACGCTGAACTTGTGGCC
GTTTACGTCGCCGTCCAGCTCGACCAGGATGGGCACCACCCCGGTGAACAGCTCCTCGCCCTTGCTCACC
ATTGGTACCCAGCTTCTAGAGATCACGACACCTGAAATGGAAGAAAAAAACTTTGAACCACTGTCTGAGG
CTTGAGAATGAACCAAGATCCAAACTCAAAAAGGGCAAATTCCAAGGAGAATTACATCAAGTGCCAAGCT
GGCCTAACTTCAGTCTCCACCCACTCAGTGTGGGGAAACTCCATCGCATAAAACCCCTCCCCCCAACCTA
AAGACGACGTACTCCAAAAGCTCGAGAACTAATCGAGGTGCCTGGACAGCGCCCGGTACTCCGTGGAGTC
ACATGAAGCGACGGCTGAGGACGGAAAGGCCCTTTTCCTTTGTGTGGGTGACTCACCCGCCCGCTCTCCC
GAGCGCCGCGTCCTCCATTTTGAGCTCCCTGCAGTAGGGCCGGGAAGCGGCCATCTTTCCGCTCACGCAA
CTGGTGCCGACCGGGCCAGCCTTGCCGCCCAGGGCGGGGCGATACACGGCGGCGCGAGACTAGGCACCAG
AGCAGGCCGGCCAGCTTGAGACTACCCCCGTCCGATTCTCGGTGGCCGCGCTCGCAGGCCCCGCCTCGCC
GAACATGTGCGCTGGGACGCACGGGCCCCGTCGCCGCCCGCGGCCCCAAAAACCGAAATACCAGTGTGCA
GATCTTGGCCCGCATTTACAAGACTATCTTGCCAGAAAAAAAGCGTCGCAGCAGGTCATCAAAAATTTTA
AATGGCTAGAGACTTATCGAAAGCAGCGAGACAGGCGCGAAGGTGCCACCAGATTCGCACGCGGCGGCCC
CAGCGCCCAGGCCAGGCCTCAACTCAAGCACGAGGCGAAGGGGCTCCTTAAGCGCAAGGCCTCGAACTCT
CCCACCCACTTCCAACCCGAAGCTCGGGATCAAGAATCACGTACTGCAGCCAGGTGGAAGTAATTCAAGG
CACGCAAGGGCCATAACCCGTAAAGAGGCCAGGCCCGCGGGAACCACACACGGCACTTACCTGTGTTCTG
GCGGCAAACCCGTTGCGAAAAAGAACGTTCACGGCGACTACTGCACTTATATACGGTTCTCCCCCACCCT
CGGGAAAAAGGCGGAGCCAGTACACGACATCACTTTCCCAGTTTACCCCGCGCCACCTTCTCTAGGCACC
GGTTCAATTGCCGACCCCTCCCCCCAACTTCTCGGGGACTGTGGGCGATGTGCGCTCTGCCCACTGACGG
GCACCGGAGCCATAACTTCGTATAAAGTATCCTATACGAAGTTATATTACCCTGTTATCCCTAATAATCT
ATAAATGTTGAGGTTTACAGTTCTCGGGGCGAGATCAAACCTAAGTATATAGTCCTGTCCGAAGCCTTGG
TTCACATACTCGCCACGCTTGAAAGCGCGTCATGCTTTTCGCTGACTCGCTAGCTCTATGCGTGGCAATC
TAAGTGGGAGGTCTGTCGCAAGGCTTAGAAACTAAATATTGGTAGCTACCTTAGGCCCGTCCCTGCAGGT
AAGATACATTGATGAGTTTGGACAAACCACAACTAGAATGCAGTGAAAAAAATGCTTTATTTGTGAAATT
TGTGATGCTATTGCTTTATTTGTAACCATTATAAGCTGCAATAAACAAGTTTTAGTTAGCCTCCCCCATC
TCCCGGGCAAACGTGCGCGCCAGGTCGCATATCGTCGGTATGGAGCCGGGGGTGGTGACGTGGGTCTGGA
CCATCCCGGAGGTAAGTTGCAGCAGGGCGTCCCGGCAGCCGGCGGGCGATTGGTCGTAATCCAGGATAAA
GACGTGCATGGAACGGAGGCGTTTGGCCAAGACGTCCAAGGCCCAGGCAAACACGTTATACAGGTCGCCG
TTGGGGGCCAGCAACTCGGGGGCCCGAAACAGGGTAAATAACGTGTCCCCGATATGGGGTCGTGGGCCCG
CGTTGCTCTGGGGCTCGGCACCCTGGGGCGGCACGGCGGTCCCCGAAAGCTGTCCCCAGTCCTCCCGCCA
CGACCCGCCGCATTGCAGATACCGCACCGTATTGGCAAGTAGCCCGTAAACGCGGCGAATCGCAGCCAGC
ATAGCCAGGTCCAGCCGCTCGCCGGGGCGCTGGCGTTTGGCCAGGCGGTCGATGTGTCTGTCCTCCGGAA
GGGCCCCAAGCACGATGTTGGTGCCGGGCAAGGTCGGCGGGATGAGGGCCACGAACGCCAGCACGGCCTG
GGGGGTCATGCTGCCCATAAGGTAGCGCGCGGCGGGGTAGCACAGGAGGGCGGCGATGGGATGGCGGTCG
AAGATGAGGGTGAGGGCCGGGGGCGGGGCATGTGAGCTCCCAGCCTCCCCCCCGATATGAGGAGCCAGAA
CGGCGTCGGTCACGGCATAAGGCATCCCCATTGTTATCTGGGCGCTTGTCATTACCACCGCCGCGTCCCC
GGCGGATATCTCACCCTGGTCGAGGCGGTGTTGTGTGGTGTAGATGTTCGCGATTGTCTCGGAAGCCCCC
AGCACCCGCCAGTAAGTCATCGGCTCGGGTACGTAGACGATATCGTCGCGCGAACCCAGGGCCACCAGCA
GTTGCGTGGTGGTGGTTTTCCCCATCCCGTGGGGACCGTCTATATAAACCCGCAGTAGCGTGGGCATCCT
CCAACGAGGGAGCCGACTGCCGACGTGCGCTCCGGAGGCTTGCAGAATGCGGAACACCGCGCGGGCAGGA
ACAGGGCCCACACTACCGCCCCACACCCCGCCTCCCGCACCGCCCCTTCCCAGCCGCTGCTCTCGGCGCG
CCCTGCTGAGCAGCCGCTATTGGCCACAGCCCATCGCGGTCGGCGCGCTGCCATTGCTCCCTGGCGCTGT
CCGTCTGCGAGGGTACTAGTCAGACGTGCGGCTTCCGTTTGTCACGTCCGGCACGCCGCGAACCGCAAGG
AACCTTCCCGACTTAGGGGCGGAGCAGGAAGCGTCGCCGGGGGGCCCACAAGGGTAGCGGCGAAGATCCG
GGTGACGCTGCGAACGGACGTGAAGAATGTGCGAGGCCCAGGGTCGGCGCCGCTGCGTTTCCCGGAACCA
CGCCCAGAGCAGCCGCGTCCCTGCGCAAACCCAGGGCTGCCTTGGAAAAGGCGCAACCCCAACCCCCCTG
CAGGCGTCTCTGAGACATAACCGTGCGCAAAATGTTGTGGATAAGCAGGACACAGCAGCAATCCACCGCA
GGCATACAACCGCACACCGAGGTTACTCCGTTCTACAGGTTACGACGACATGTCAATACTTGCCCTTGAC
AGGCATTGATGGAATCGTAGTCTCACGCTGATAGTCTGATCGACAATACAAGTGGGACCGT
Features (pLannotate 1.2.2; 27 found; start..end, strand, type, name):
    401..1369    -  CDS            sopB: SOPB_ECOLI - Also known as B. Experimental evidence at protein level: Swiss-Prot protein existence level 1. Control of plasmid partitioning; required to recognize the cis-acting. Binds specifically with the DNA segment containing the sopC region. SopB is trans-acting. From Escherichia coli (strain K12).
   1369..2544    -  CDS            sopA: partitioning protein for the bacterial F plasmid; sopA
   2870..3120    -  misc_feature   incC: incC; incompatibility region of the bacterial F plasmid
   3126..3878    -  CDS            repE: REPE1_ECOLI - Also known as E, rep. Experimental evidence at protein level: Swiss-Prot protein existence level 1. Replication initiator in the monomeric form, and autogenous repressor in the dimeric form. From Escherichia coli (strain K12).
   3969..4188    -  rep_origin     ori2: secondary origin of replication for the bacterial F plasmid; also known as oriS
   4264..4878    -  rep_origin     oriV: origin of replication for the bacterial F plasmid
   5277..5621    -  CDS            resD (fragment): REDF_ECOLI - Also known as D. Protein inferred from homology: Swiss-Prot protein existence level 3. Acts as a repressor of transcription and as a site-specific resolvase that cleaves at the RfsF site. From Escherichia coli (strain K12).
   5729..6232    -  misc_feature   CEN/ARS: S. cerevisiae CEN6 centromere fused to an autonomously replicating sequence
   6234..7001    -  mobile_element IS1: prokaryotic transposable element IS1
   7029..7131    +  promoter       cat promoter: promoter of the E. coli cat gene encoding chloramphenicol acetyltransferase
   7132..7947    +  CDS            KanR: aminoglycoside phosphotransferase; aph(3')-Ia; confers resistance to kanamycin in bacteria or G418 (Geneticin®) in eukaryotes
   8032..8049    -  promoter       tet promoter (fragment): E. coli promoter for tetracycline efflux protein gene
   8524..9618    -  CDS            LEU2: 3-isopropylmalate dehydrogenase, required for leucine biosynthesis; S. cerevisiae LEU2; yeast auxotrophic marker
   9619..9880    -  promoter       LEU2 promoter (fragment): S. cerevisiae LEU2
  10099..10132   -  protein_bind   loxP: Cre-mediated recombination occurs in the 8-bp core sequence (GCATACAT). Cre recombinase
  10229..10340   -  polyA_signal   bGH poly(A) signal: bovine growth hormone polyadenylation signal
  10374..10772   -  CDS            BSD: blasticidin S deaminase; Aspergillus terreus BSD; confers resistance to blasticidin
  10836..11552   -  CDS            EGFP: EGFP is a basic (constitutively fluorescent) green fluorescent protein published in 1996, derived from Aequorea victoria. It is reported to be a rapidly-maturing weak dimer with moderate acid sensitivity.
  11582..11785   -  intron         EF-1α intron A: truncated intron upstream of the start codon of human EF-1α
  12411..12520   -  intron         EF-1α intron A (fragment): intron upstream of the start codon of human EF-1α
  12521..12732   -  promoter       EF-1α core promoter: core promoter for human elongation factor EF-1α
  12752..12785   -  protein_bind   lox2272: Cre-mediated recombination occurs in the 8-bp core sequence (GGATACTT). lox2272 sites are compatible with each other, but incompatible with loxP or loxN sites (Lee and Saito, 1988). Cre recombinase
  13020..13141   -  polyA_signal   SV40 poly(A) signal: SV40 polyadenylation signal
  13144..14137   -  CDS            ΔTK (fragment): truncated herpes simplex virus thymidine kinase (Salomon et al., 1995) confers sensitivity to nucleoside analogs such as acyclovir or ganciclovir
  14143..14626   -  promoter       hPGK promoter: human phosphoglycerate kinase 1 promoter
  14632..14712   -  CDS            yuaZ (fragment): YUAZ_ECO57 - Protein predicted: Swiss-Prot protein existence level 4. From Escherichia coli O157:H7.
  14811..325     -  misc_feature   sopC (fragment) (across the origin): sopC; centromere-like partitioning region of the bacterial F plasmid
