[The description below was written by a language model from this plasmid's Addgene catalogue record and pLannotate feature annotations shown in this document.]
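Description:
pPL001-BBTK is a positive-control payload plasmid for the Big-IN genome-rewriting platform, built on the pLM1110_LEU2 yeast/bacterial shuttle backbone. It is intended for recombinase-mediated cassette exchange (RMCE) in mammalian cells, and the catalogue entry also classes it as a mouse-targeting vector. In E. coli it replicates as a low-copy BAC-type plasmid through F-plasmid elements: ori2/oriS with repE, the sopA/sopB/sopC partitioning system and incC. A separate oriV allows copy-number induction in suitable host strains. Kanamycin resistance provides bacterial selection. A CEN/ARS element and the LEU2 auxotrophic marker support maintenance and assembly in S. cerevisiae.

The payload is a 2.6 kb cassette in which the human EF1a promoter, with its intron A, drives a single open reading frame encoding EGFP, a T2A self-cleaving peptide and blasticidin S deaminase, ending in the bovine growth hormone polyadenylation signal. The cassette is flanked by heterotypic lox2272 and loxP sites, which do not recombine with each other. Cre can therefore swap the payload into a pre-installed genomic landing pad carrying matching sites, and integrants are then green fluorescent and blasticidin resistant. Outside the lox-flanked region, the backbone carries a truncated HSV thymidine kinase (ΔTK) under the human PGK1 promoter with an SV40 poly(A) signal. This confers sensitivity to nucleoside analogs such as ganciclovir, so cells that retained or randomly integrated backbone sequence can be selected against.

The sequenced record is 14,831 nt, somewhat longer than the 14,183 bp listed in the catalogue. Most of that difference matches a 768 bp IS1 insertion element annotated in the backbone, which the depositor says does not affect function.
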