Addgene plasmid #184751: pPL001-BBTK
Purpose: Big-IN positive control payload encoding EF1a-driven GFP-T2A-BSD. Harbors a backbone counterselectable TK cassette.
Depositing lab: Jef Boeke. Depositing organization: NYU Grossman School of Medicine. Publication: A versatile platform for locus-scale genome rewriting and verification. Brosh R, Laurent JM, Ordonez R, Huang E, Hogan MS, Hitchcock AM, Mitchell LA, Pinglay S, Cadley JA, Luther RD, Truong DM, Boeke JD, Maurano MT. Proc Natl Acad Sci U S A. 2021 Mar 9;118(10). pii: 2023952118. doi: 10.1073/pnas.2023952118. PubMed 33649239.
Backbone
  Vector backbone: pLM1110_LEU2 with a HSV-ΔTK counterselectable marker cassette
  Backbone manufacturer: The Center for Synthetic Regulatory Genetics at NYU Langone Health
  Backbone size w/o insert (bp): 11564
  Total vector size (bp): 14183
  Vector type: Mammalian Expression, Mouse Targeting, Cre/Lox, Synthetic Biology ; Recombinase-mediated cassette exchange (RMCE)
  Selectable markers: Blasticidin ; HSV1-ΔTK counterselectable backbone marker (driven by a human PGK1 promoter)
Growth in bacteria
  Bacterial resistance: Kanamycin, 50 μg/mL
  Growth temperature: 30°C
  Growth strain: TransforMax EPI300
  Growth instructions: Copy number induction is recommended for high yield preps. See Lucigen’s growth and copy number induction protocol for TransforMax EPI300 cells.
  Copy number: Low Copy
Gene/Insert
  Gene/Insert name: pEF1a-eGFP-T2A-BSD-bGHpA (alt name: Human EF1a promoter driven CDS containing eGFP, T2A peptide and a blasticidin resistance gene. Bovine Growth Hormone Terminator.)
  Species: H. sapiens (human), B. taurus (bovine)
  Insert size (bp): 2619
  Promoter: EF1a
  Cloning method: Ligation Independent Cloning
  Sequencing primers: 5′ TGATCTCGCCCCGAGAACTG; 3′ TCTATACCCGGGATCCCCAC
Terms and licenses: Academic/Nonprofit Terms; Industry Terms: Not Available to Industry
Depositor comments: Please note plasmid contains an IS1 element. Depositor confirms this is not a concern for function.
How to cite: pPL001-BBTK was a gift from Jef Boeke (Addgene plasmid # 184751 ; http://n2t.net/addgene:184751 ; RRID:Addgene_184751)
